>Addgene plasmid #185152 | pST_CAHS2_PARRC_98-187_noLink (pBS0273) | addgene full sequence | sequence record 366646 | Addgene NGS Result
CGACGGATCGGGAGATCTCCCGATCCCCTATGGTGCACTCTCAGTACAATCTGCTCTGATGCCGCATAGT
TAAGCCAGTATCTGCTCCCTGCTTGTGTGTTGGAGGTCGCTGAGTAGTGCGCGAGCAAAATTTAAGCTAC
AACAAGGCAAGGCTTGACCGACAATTGCATGAAGAATCTGCTTAGGGTTAGGCGTTTTGCGCTGCTTCGC
GATGTACGGGCCAGATATACGCGTTGACATTGATTATTGACTAGTTATTAATAGTAATCAATTACGGGGT
CATTAGTTCATAGCCCATATATGGAGTTCCGCGTTACATAACTTACGGTAAATGGCCCGCCTGGCTGACC
GCCCAACGACCCCCGCCCATTGACGTCAATAATGACGTATGTTCCCATAGTAACGCCAATAGGGACTTTC
CATTGACGTCAATGGGTGGAGTATTTACGGTAAACTGCCCACTTGGCAGTACATCAAGTGTATCATATGC
CAAGTACGCCCCCTATTGACGTCAATGACGGTAAATGGCCCGCCTGGCATTATGCCCAGTACATGACCTT
ATGGGACTTTCCTACTTGGCAGTACATCTACGTATTAGTCATCGCTATTACCATGGTGATGCGGTTTTGG
CAGTACATCAATGGGCGTGGATAGCGGTTTGACTCACGGGGATTTCCAAGTCTCCACCCCATTGACGTCA
ATGGGAGTTTGTTTTGGCACCAAAATCAACGGGACTTTCCAAAATGTCGTAACAACTCCGCCCCATTGAC
GCAAATGGGCGGTAGGCGTGTACGGTGGGAGGTCTATATAAGCAGAGCTCTCTGGCTAACTAGAGAACCC
ACTGCTTACTGGCTTATCGAAATTAATACGACTCACTATAGGGAGACCCAAGCTGGCTAGCCACCATGGC
CGCCAAGACCAGAGAGAACGAGATGCTGGGCCAGCAGTATGAGAAGGAGCTGGAGCGGAAGTCCGAGGCC
TACAGAAAGCACCAGGAGGTGGAGGCCAAGGAGCTTGAGAAGCAGCACATGAGAGACATCGAGTTCCGGA
AGGAGATCGCCGAGCTGGCCATCGAGAACCAGAAGCGGATGATCGACCTGGAGTGCCGCTACGCCAAGAA
GGATATGGACCGGGAGAGAACCAAGGTGCGTATGATGCTGGAGCAGTGAGGATCTGGGGACTACAAGGAC
GACGACGACAAGTGAACCCGCTGATCAGCCTCGACTGTGCCTTCTAGTTGCCAGCCATCTGTTGTTTGCC
CCTCCCCCGTGCCTTCCTTGACCCTGGAAGGTGCCACTCCCACTGTCCTTTCCTAATAAAATGAGGAAAT
TGCATCGCATTGTCTGAGTAGGTGTCATTCTATTCTGGGGGGTGGGGTGGGGCAGGACAGCAAGGGGGAG
GATTGGGAAGACAATAGCAGGCATGCTGGGGATGCGGTGGGCTCTATGGCTTCTGAGGCGGAAAGAACCA
GCTGGGGCTCTAGGGGGTATCCCC
[124 nt withheld, positions 1495-1618]
C
[91 nt withheld, positions 1620-1710]
A
[49 nt withheld, positions 1712-1760]
CCTTTGACGTTGGAGTCCACGTTCTTT
[37 nt withheld, positions 1788-1824]
ACCCTATCTCGGTCTATTCTTTTGATTTATAAGGGATTTTGCCGATTTCGGCCTATTGGTTAAAAAATGA
GCTGATTTAACAAAAATTTAACGCGAATTAATTCTGTGGAATGTGTGTCAGTTAGGGTGTGGAAAGTCCC
CAGGCTCCCCAGCAGGCAGAAGTATGCAAAGCATGCATCTCAATTAGTCAGCAACCAGGTGTGGAAAGTC
CCCAGGCTCCCCAGCAGGCAGAAGTATGCAAAGCATGCATCTCAATTAGTCAGCAACCATAGTCCCGCCC
CTAACTCCGCCCATCCCGCCCCTAACTCCGCCCAGTTCCGCCCATTCTCCGCCCCATGGCTGACTAATTT
TTTTTATTTATGCAGAGGCCGAGGCCGCCTCTGCCTCTGAGCTATTCCAGAAGTAGTGAGGAGGCTTTTT
TGGAGGCCTAGGCTTTTGCAAAAAGCTCCCGGGAGCTTGTATATCCATTTTCGGATCTGATCAGCACGTG
TTGACAATTAATCATCGGCATAGTATATCGGCATAGTATAATACGACAAGGTGAGGAACTAAACCATGGC
CAAGTTGACCAGTGCCGTTCCGGTGCTCACCGCGCGCGACGTCGCCGGAGCGGTCGAGTTCTGGACCGAC
CGGCTCGGGTTCTCCCGGGACTTCGTGGAGGACGACTTCGCCGGTGTGGTCCGGGACGACGTGACCCTGT
TCATCAGCGCGGTCCAGGACCAGGTGGTGCCGGACAACACCCTGGCCTGGGTGTGGGTGCGCGGCCTGGA
CGAGCTGTACGCCGAGTGGTCGGAGGTCGTGTCCACGAACTTCCGGGACGCCTCCGGGCCGGCCATGACC
GAGATCGGCGAGCAGCCGTGGGGGCGGGAGTTCGCCCTGCGCGACCCGGCCGGCAACTGCGTGCACTTCG
TGGCCGAGGAGCAGGACTGACACGTGCTACGAGATTTCGATTCCACCGCCGCCTTCTATGAAAGGTTGGG
CTTCGGAATCGTTTTCCGGGACGCCGGCTGGATGATCCTCCAGCGCGGGGATCTCATGCTGGAGTTCTTC
GCCCACCCCAACTTGTTTATTGCAGCTTATAATGGTTACAAATAAAGCAATAGCATCACAAATTTCACAA
ATAAAGCATTTTTTTCACTGCATTCTAGTTGTGGTTTGTCCAAACTCATCAATGTATCTTATCATGTCTG
TATACCGTCGACCTCTAGCTAGAGCTTGGCGTAATCATGGTCATAGCTGTTTCCTGTGTGAAATTGTTAT
CCGCTCACAATTCCACACAACATACGAGCCGGAAGCATAAAGTGTAAAGCCTGGGGTGCCTAATGAGTGA
GCTAACTTACATTAATTGCGTTGCGCTCACTGCCCGCTTTCCAGTCGGGAAACCTGTCGTGCCAGCTGCA
TTAATGAATCGGCCAACGCGCGGGGAGAGGCGGTTTGCGTATTGGGCGCTCTTCCGCTTCCTCGCTCACT
GACTCGCTGCGCTCGGTCGTTCGGCTGCGGCGAGCGGTATCAGCTCACTCAAAGGCGGTAATACGGTTAT
CCACAGAATCAGGGGATAACGCAGGAAAGAACATGTGAGCAAAAGGCCAGCAAAAGGCCAGGAACCGTAA
AAAGGCCGCGTTGCTGGCGTTTTTCCATAGGCTCCGCCCCCCTGACGAGCATCACAAAAATCGACGCTCA
AGTCAGAGGTGGCGAAACCCGACAGGACTATAAAGATACCAGGCGTTTCCCCCTGGAAGCTCCCTCGTGC
GCTCTCCTGTTCCGACCCTGCCGCTTACCGGATACCTGTCCGCCTTTCTCCCTTCGGGAAGCGTGGCGCT
TTCTCATAGCTCACGCTGTAGGTATCTCAGTTCGGTGTAGGTCGTTCGCTCCAAGCTGGGCTGTGTGCAC
GAACCCCCCGTTCAGCCCGACCGCTGCGCCTTATCCGGTAACTATCGTCTTGAGTCCAACCCGGTAAGAC
ACGACTTATCGCCACTGGCAGCAGCCACTGGTAACAGGATTAGCAGAGCGAGGTATGTAGGCGGTGCTAC
AGAGTTCTTGAAGTGGTGGCCTAACTACGGCTACACTAGAAGAACAGTATTTGGTATCTGCGCTCTGCTG
AAGCCAGTTACCTTCGGAAAAAGAGTTGGTAGCTCTTGATCCGGCAAACAAACCACCGCTGGTAGCGGTG
GTTTTTTTGTTTGCAAGCAGCAGATTACGCGCAGAAAAAAAGGATCTCAAGAAGATCCTTTGATCTTTTC
TACGGGGTCTGACGCTCAGTGGAACGAAAACTCACGTTAAGGGATTTTGGTCATGAGATTATCAAAAAGG
ATCTTCACCTAGATCCTTTTAAATTAAAAATGAAGTTTTAAATCAATCTAAAGTATATATGAGTAAACTT
GGTCTGACAGTTACCAATGCTTAATCAGTGAGGCACCTATCTCAGCGATCTGTCTATTTCGTTCATCCAT
AGTTGCCTGACTCCCCGTCGTGTAGATAACTACGATACGGGAGGGCTTACCATCTGGCCCCAGTGCTGCA
ATGATACCGCGAGACCCACGCTCACCGGCTCCAGATTTATCAGCAATAAACCAGCCAGCCGGAAGGGCCG
AGCGCAGAAGTGGTCCTGCAACTTTATCCGCCTCCATCCAGTCTATTAATTGTTGCCGGGAAGCTAGAGT
AAGTAGTTCGCCAGTTAATAGTTTGCGCAACGTTGTTGCCATTGCTACAGGCATCGTGGTGTCACGCTCG
TCGTTTGGTATGGCTTCATTCAGCTCCGGTTCCCAACGATCAAGGCGAGTTACATGATCCCCCATGTTGT
GCAAAAAAGCGGTTAGCTCCTTCGGTCCTCCGATCGTTGTCAGAAGTAAGTTGGCCGCAGTGTTATCACT
CATGGTTATGGCAGCACTGCATAATTCTCTTACTGTCATGCCATCCGTAAGATGCTTTTCTGTGACTGGT
GAGTACTCAACCAAGTCATTCTGAGAATAGTGTATGCGGCGACCGAGTTGCTCTTGCCCGGCGTCAATAC
GGGATAATACCGCGCCACATAGCAGAACTTTAAAAGTGCTCATCATTGGAAAACGTTCTTCGGGGCGAAA
ACTCTCAAGGATCTTACCGCTGTTGAGATCCAGTTCGATGTAACCCACTCGTGCACCCAACTGATCTTCA
GCATCTTTTACTTTCACCAGCGTTTCTGGGTGAGCAAAAACAGGAAGGCAAAATGCCGCAAAAAAGGGAA
TAAGGGCGACACGGAAATGTTGAATACTCATACTCTTCCTTTTTCAATATTATTGAAGCATTTATCAGGG
TTATTGTCTCATGAGCGGATACATATTTGAATGTATTTAGAAAAATAAACAAATAGGGGTTCCGCGCACA
TTTCCCCGAAAAGTGCCACCTGACGT
Features (pLannotate 1.2.2; 22 found; start..end, strand, type, name):
     29..81      -  misc_feature   bom (fragment): basis of mobility region from pBR322
    236..615     +  enhancer       CMV enhancer: human cytomegalovirus immediate early enhancer
    616..819     +  promoter       CMV promoter: human cytomegalovirus (CMV) immediate early promoter
    815..848     +  LTR            5' LTR (truncated) (fragment): truncated 5' long terminal repeat (LTR) from HIV-1
    864..882     +  promoter       T7 promoter: promoter for bacteriophage T7 RNA polymerase
    918..1166    +  CDS            CAHS 86272 (fragment): CAHS2_HYPDU - Also known as CAHS-b From Hypsibius dujardini (Water bear) (Macrobiotus dujardini).
   1182..1202    +  CDS            FLAG (fragment): FLAG® epitope tag, followed by an enterokinase cleavage site
   1225..1449    +  polyA_signal   bGH poly(A) signal: bovine growth hormone polyadenylation signal
   1453..1474    +  promoter       SV40 promoter (fragment): SV40 enhancer and early promoter
   1495..1923    +  rep_origin     f1 ori (sequence partly withheld): f1 bacteriophage origin of replication; arrow indicates direction of (+) strand synthesis
   1937..2266    +  promoter       SV40 promoter: SV40 enhancer and early promoter
   2314..2361    +  promoter       EM7 promoter: synthetic bacterial promoter&nbsp
   2380..2754    +  CDS            BleoR: antibiotic-binding protein; Sh ble from Streptoalloteichus hindustanus; confers resistance to bleomycin, phleomycin, and Zeocin™
   2764..2889    +  CDS            ble (fragment): BLE_KLEPN - Experimental evidence at protein level: Swiss-Prot protein existence level 1. Binding protein with a strong affinity to the bleomycin family of antibiotics. Binds to CL990; an antimitotic-antibiotic compound. From Klebsiella pneumoniae.
   2884..3005    +  polyA_signal   SV40 poly(A) signal: SV40 polyadenylation signal
   3078..3094    -  protein_bind   lac operator: The lac repressor binds to the lac operator to inhibit transcription in E. coli. This inhibition can be relieved by adding lactose or isopropyl-β-D-thiogalactopyranoside (IPTG). lac repressor encoded by lacI
   3102..3132    -  promoter       lac promoter: promoter for the E. coli lac operon
   3147..3168    -  protein_bind   CAP binding site: CAP binding activates transcription in the presence of cAMP. E. coli catabolite activator protein
   3181..3273    -  CDS            lacI (fragment): lac repressor; lacI; The lac repressor binds to the lac operator to inhibit transcription in E. coli. This inhibition can be relieved by adding lactose or isopropyl-β-D-thiogalactopyranoside (IPTG).
   3456..4044    -  rep_origin     ori: high-copy-number ColE1/pMB1/pBR322/pUC origin of replication
   4215..5075    -  CDS            AmpR: β-lactamase; bla; confers resistance to ampicillin, carbenicillin, and related antibiotics
   5076..5180    -  promoter       AmpR promoter: bla
