[The description below was written by a language model from this plasmid's Addgene catalogue record and pLannotate feature annotations shown in this document.]
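Description:
pST_CAHS2_PARRC_98-187_noLink (pBS0273) is a 5.2 kb mammalian expression plasmid built on a backbone recorded as YK 02. It carries a roughly 300 bp insert encoding a fragment, by its name residues 98–187, of the tardigrade cytoplasmic abundant heat soluble protein CAHS2 from P. richtersi. The automated annotation matches this region to the homologous CAHS2 of Hypsibius dujardini, which reflects sequence similarity rather than a different source. The coding sequence sits downstream of the human CMV immediate-early enhancer and promoter, with a T7 promoter between them. It is followed by a short match to a FLAG epitope, suggesting a C-terminal tag, and then by the bovine growth hormone polyadenylation signal. The "noLink" label presumably denotes a design variant lacking a linker, but the record does not explain it. A small hit annotated as a truncated HIV-1 LTR at the promoter junction is probably a spurious match, not a lentiviral element.

The plasmid replicates in E. coli at high copy from a ColE1/pUC-type origin and is selected with ampicillin through the bla gene. An f1 origin and remnants of the lac promoter/operator region are also present. A second cassette places the Sh ble gene under both the SV40 early promoter and the bacterial EM7 promoter, ending in an SV40 poly(A) signal, so Zeocin/bleomycin-family selection is possible in mammalian cells or bacteria.

The construct was made for a screen of natural and designed extremotolerance-inspired proteins for their effects on apoptosis in human cells. This fragment was among the worst performers, inducing apoptosis rather than attenuating it, which makes it useful as a reference point. The depositor names the commercial vector pSecTag2 B as the assay's negative control.
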