Addgene plasmid #185152: pST_CAHS2_PARRC_98-187_noLink (pBS0273)
Purpose: For the mammalian expression of the tardigrade protein CAHS2_PARRC_98-187_noLink. This is one of the bottom performing targets in our apoptosis assay (it induced apoptosis).
Depositing lab: Pamela Silver. Depositing organization: Harvard Medical School. Publication: Natural and Designed Proteins Inspired by Extremotolerant Organisms Can Form Condensates and Attenuate Apoptosis in Human Cells. Veling MT, Nguyen DT, Thadani NN, Oster ME, Rollins NJ, Brock KP, Bethel NP, Lim S, Baker D, Way JC, Marks DS, Chang RL, Silver PA. ACS Synth Biol. 2022 Mar 18;11(3):1292-1302. doi: 10.1021/acssynbio.1c00572. Epub 2022 Feb 18. PubMed 35176859.
Backbone
  Vector backbone: YK 02
  Vector type: Mammalian Expression
Growth in bacteria
  Bacterial resistance: Ampicillin, 100 μg/mL
  Growth temperature: 37°C
  Growth strain: DH5alpha
  Copy number: High Copy
Gene/Insert
  Gene/Insert name: CAHS2_PARRC_98-187_noLink
  Species: P. richtersi
  Insert size (bp): 300
  Cloning method: Gibson Cloning
Terms and licenses: Academic/Nonprofit Terms; Industry Terms: Not Available to Industry
Depositor comments: This is one of the bottom performing targets in our apoptosis assay (it induced apoptosis). See supplemental table 2 in our paper to see its performance in our assay. The negative control for this assay is pSecTag2 B which can be obtained from Thermo here https://www.thermofisher.com/order/catalog/product/V90020
How to cite: pST_CAHS2_PARRC_98-187_noLink (pBS0273) was a gift from Pamela Silver (Addgene plasmid # 185152 ; http://n2t.net/addgene:185152 ; RRID:Addgene_185152)
